Addgene plasmid #138619: ADH1pro_GCR2_SIR4
Purpose: Transcription factor tagged with Sir4 used for Calling Cards experiments for binding measurement
Depositing lab: Rob Mitra. Depositing organization: Washington University in Saint Louis.
Backbone
  Vector backbone: Unknown
  Vector type: Yeast Expression
Growth in bacteria
  Bacterial resistance: Ampicillin, 100 μg/mL
  Growth temperature: 37°C
  Growth strain: DH5alpha
  Copy number: Low Copy
Gene/Insert
  Gene/Insert name: GCR2
  Species: S. cerevisiae (budding yeast)
  Entrez Gene: GCR2 (a.k.a. YNL199C)
  Promoter: ADH1
  Cloning method: Restriction Enzyme; 5′ cloning site unknown (unknown if destroyed); 3′ cloning site unknown (unknown if destroyed)
  Sequencing primers: 5′ unknown
Terms and licenses: Academic/Nonprofit Terms; Industry Terms: Not Available to Industry
How to cite: ADH1pro_GCR2_SIR4 was a gift from Rob Mitra (Addgene plasmid # 138619 ; http://n2t.net/addgene:138619 ; RRID:Addgene_138619)
