[The description below was written by a language model from this plasmid's Addgene catalogue record and pLannotate feature annotations shown in this document.]
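Description:
ADH1pro_GCR2_SIR4 is a yeast expression plasmid of about 10.6 kb that produces the Saccharomyces cerevisiae transcription factor Gcr2 fused to a portion of Sir4. The backbone is recorded as unknown, but the annotated features show a centromeric E. coli–yeast shuttle vector. CEN4 and an ARS1 fragment provide stable, low-copy maintenance in yeast, and LEU2 with its own promoter allows selection by leucine prototrophy. In bacteria, a ColE1/pMB1-type origin and the AmpR β-lactamase gene support propagation under ampicillin selection. The catalogue lists the plasmid as low copy, although the annotation tool labels the origin as a high-copy type. Several short annotated fragments (lacZα, lacI, bom, tet promoter and small pieces of unrelated yeast genes) appear to be backbone remnants or flanking genomic sequence rather than functional parts.

The expression cassette spans the numbering origin of the circular map. The constitutive ADH1 promoter at the end of the record reads into the full-length GCR2 coding sequence at the start. GCR2 runs directly into a roughly 750 bp SIR4 fragment, followed by a short stretch matching Myc epitope repeats, a piece of the ADH1 coding region and the ADH1 terminator. Gcr2 is a transcriptional activator of glycolytic genes that acts with the Rap1–Gcr1 complex.

According to the record, the Sir4 tag makes the construct suitable for Calling Cards experiments that measure transcription factor binding. In that method, as generally described, the Sir4 portion recruits the Ty5 retrotransposon integrase, so that Ty5 insertions accumulate near genomic sites bound by the fused factor and can be mapped. The Myc sequence could allow immunodetection of the fusion, though the record does not confirm that it is in frame.
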