Features (pLannotate 1.2.2; 21 found; start..end, strand, type, name):
     28..1629    +  CDS            GCR2: GCR2_YEAST - Experimental evidence at protein level: Swiss-Prot protein existence level 1. Transcriptional activator required for the expression of glycolytic genes. Enhances the CT box-dependent transcriptional activation of a RAP1-GCR1 complex. Required for GCR1 phosphorylation. From Saccharomyces cerevisiae (strain ATCC 204508 / S288c) (Baker's yeast).
   1627..2379    +  CDS            SIR4 (fragment): SIR4_YEAST - Also known as ASD1, STE9, UTH2. Experimental evidence at protein level: Swiss-Prot protein existence level 1. The proteins SIR1 through SIR4 are required for transcriptional repression of the silent mating type loci, HML and HMR (PubMed:18039933). The proteins SIR2 through SIR4 repress mulitple loci by modulating chromatin structure (PubMed:18039933). Involves the compaction of chromatin fiber into a more condensed form (PubMed:18039933). From Saccharomyces cerevisiae (strain ATCC 204508 / S288c) (Baker's yeast).
   2395..2505    +  CDS            13xMyc (fragment): 13 tandem Myc epitope tags
   2756..2890    +  CDS            ADH1 (fragment): ADH1_YEAST - Also known as ADC1. Experimental evidence at protein level: Swiss-Prot protein existence level 1. This isozyme preferentially catalyzes the conversion of primary unbranched alcohols to their corresponding aldehydes. Also shows activity toward secondary alcohols. From Saccharomyces cerevisiae (strain ATCC 204508 / S288c) (Baker's yeast).
   2894..3081    +  terminator     ADH1 terminator: S. cerevisiae ADH1; transcription terminator for the S. cerevisiae alcohol dehydrogenase 1 (ADH1) gene
   3225..3291    +  CDS            lacZα (fragment): LacZα fragment of β-galactosidase; lacZ fragment
   3297..3348    -  misc_feature   bom (fragment): basis of mobility region from pBR322
   3353..3463    +  CDS            RMD1 (fragment): RMD1_YEAST - Experimental evidence at protein level: Swiss-Prot protein existence level 1. Required for sporulation where it is believed to have a role in meiotic nuclear division. From Saccharomyces cerevisiae (strain ATCC 204508 / S288c) (Baker's yeast).
   3911..4203    -  misc_feature   CEN4: S. cerevisiae CEN4 centromere
   4203..4220    -  promoter       tet promoter (fragment): E. coli promoter for tetracycline efflux protein gene
   4236..4865    -  rep_origin     ARS1 (fragment): S. cerevisiae autonomously replicating sequence ARS1/ARS416
   4865..4966    +  CDS            NFS1 (fragment): NFS1_YEAST - Also known as SPL1 From Saccharomyces cerevisiae (strain ATCC 204508 / S288c) (Baker's yeast).
   5328..6422    -  CDS            LEU2: 3-isopropylmalate dehydrogenase, required for leucine biosynthesis; S. cerevisiae LEU2; yeast auxotrophic marker
   6423..6830    -  promoter       LEU2 promoter: S. cerevisiae LEU2
   6970..7047    -  CDS            YO192_YEAST (fragment): Experimental evidence at protein level: Swiss-Prot protein existence level 1. From Saccharomyces cerevisiae (strain ATCC 204508 / S288c) (Baker's yeast).
   7178..7282    +  promoter       AmpR promoter: bla
   7283..8143    +  CDS            AmpR: β-lactamase; bla; confers resistance to ampicillin, carbenicillin, and related antibiotics
   8314..8902    +  rep_origin     ori: high-copy-number ColE1/pMB1/pBR322/pUC origin of replication
   9085..9138    +  CDS            lacI (fragment): lac repressor; lacI; The lac repressor binds to the lac operator to inhibit transcription in E. coli. This inhibition can be relieved by adding lactose or isopropyl-β-D-thiogalactopyranoside (IPTG).
   9188..9526    +  CDS            YO085_YEAST: Protein predicted: Swiss-Prot protein existence level 4. From Saccharomyces cerevisiae (strain ATCC 204508 / S288c) (Baker's yeast).
   9891..10595   +  promoter       ADH1 promoter: S. cerevisiae ADH1; promoter for alcohol dehydrogenase 1
>Addgene plasmid #138619 | ADH1pro_GCR2_SIR4 | addgene full sequence | sequence record 274988 | Addgene NGS Result
CCAAGCTTGAAGCAAGCCTCCTGAAAGATGCATCACCAAACTAAGTTAGATGTATTCATAATCAGAGCTT
ATAATTTACTGTCTAACGAGTCTGTCATTAGTGGTGCTTCCTTGCAGAGTGTTACAAACTCGCCACAGAC
GACAACGAACACGCCCTCAGGTATGGTTAACGGGGCGGTTGGAACAGGGATAGCTAATCCAACAGGGTTG
ATGGGGTCTGATAGCACACCTAACATCGATGAGATTATAACTAGCACTGGTAGTAATGCTCTGACGAAAA
CCAACTCAGATAGCGCTAATGGTACGCCGAATGGTAATTCAAGTTCTACCTCAGCCATTAGCAATGCAAG
CAATCCTGCCACTACTGGTAATAATGCGAGCTCTAGTGCCACCTCAAATGGAATATATACGCAAGCGCAA
TATTCTCAACTTTTCGCCAAAATATCAAAACTATATAACGCTACACTATCATCTGGGTCAATTGACGATA
GATCAACATCACCAAAATCGGCAATCGAACTATATCAAAGATTTCAACAGATGATTAAGGAACTAGAGCT
GAGTTTTGACGCAAGTCCTTACGCAAAATACTTCCGCCGGTTGGATGGAAGGCTTTGGCAAATAAAGACA
GACTCAGAATTAGAAAACGATGAATTGTGGCGATTAGTCTCAATGAGCATATTTACAGTATTCGATCCTC
AGACCGGCCAAATTCTAACTCAAGGACGCAGGAAGGGAAACTCCTTAAATACATCAACTAAAGGCTCCCC
ATCAGATTTACAGGGAATAAACAACGGGAACAATAATGGGAACAATGGTAATATTGGAAATGGGAGTAAT
ATTAAGAACTATGGAAATAAAAACATGCCAAACAACCGAACGAAAAAAAGAGGCACCAGGGTGGCTAAAA
ATGCTAAAAATGGGAAAAACAATAAAAATAGTAATAAAGAGAGAAACGGCATTACAGATACGAGTGCATT
CAGTAATACAACAATAAGCAACCCAGGTACCAATATGCTTTTTGATCCATCATTGTCTCAACAGTTACAA
AAACGACTGCAAACGCTATCACAAGATGTCAATTCTCGTTCGTTGACAGGATATTATACACAGCCAACCA
GTCCTGGCTCAGGAGGATTTGAATTTGGTTTGAGTCATGCAGATCTGAACCCAAATGCTTCCAGTAATAC
CATGGGCTATAATACAATGTCCAATAATGGATCCCATTCGTGGAAACGAAGGTCACTGGGATCGTTAGAT
GTTAATACGCTGGATGACGAAGCGGTGGAAGAACTTTTGCAACTGACAAATACGAGTAAGAGGCAGAGGC
CGATGACAACTGCAGCAGAGGGTGCGTTAATAAATGATGGTCCGGACACTAATTTAAACGCGAATAACAC
CCAAATGAAAGTTGATTTAAATCCTTCAAACAGCATGGGACCTATAGATACAGAAGCCGTGATACGCCCA
TTGAAAGAAGCTTATGACGCAATCATTTCTGAAAAAGGCCAAAGAATTGTGCAATTAGAAAGAGAATTGG
AATTACAGCGCCAAGAGACGCAGTGGTTAAGGAAAATGTTAATTGAAGACATGGGTTGTGTTAGAAGTAT
GTTAAGGGATTTACAAAGAAGAGTGTCGCATAGTGATACTAATTCTAGCAAACCCAAAAACACGAAGGAG
AACCTTTCAAAAAGCTCTTGGAGGCAAGAATGGCTTGCAAATTTGAAACTTATTTCCGTTTCGTTGGTTG
ATGAGTTCCCTTCGGAGCTTTCCGACAGTGATAGACAAATAATTAACGAAAAAATGCAGTTACTTAAAGA
TATATTTGCTAACAACCTTAAATCAGCAATTTCCAATAATTTTAGAGAGAGTGACATCATTATACTGAAA
GGTGAAATAGAAGATTACCCAATGAGTTCTGAAATTAAGATTTACTACAACGAATTACAGAACAAGCCTG
ATGCAAAAAAAGCCAGATTTTGGTCATTTATGAAGACTCAGAGATTTGTTTCCAACATGGGATTTGATAT
TCAGAAGTCCTGTGAACCTGTTTCTATATCCACGTCGGTCAAACCACATGTGGTCGAGCCCGAGCATATG
GCAGATGCCAAAATTATGCCTAAGGATATACTGCAAATTACAAAAAAACCGTTAATGGTTAAAAATGTGA
AGCCTTCTTCTCCGCCAGATGTGAAGTCTTTGGTGCAGCTGAGCACAATGGAAACGAAAACCCTACCAGA
AAAGAAGCAATTCGACAGTATTTTTAATTCTAACAAAGCAAAAATAATCCCTGGAAATGGGAAGCACGCA
TCAGAAAACATCTCACTCTCTTTCTCAAGACCTGCGTCCTACGGCTATTTTTCTGTTGGAAAAAGGGTTC
GGGGATCCTCTAGAGGTGAACAAAAGTTGATTTCTGAAGAAGATTTGAACGGTGAACAAAAGCTAATCTC
CGAGGAAGACTTGAACGGTGAACAAAAATTAATCTCAGAAGAAGACTTGAACGGATCCTCTAGAGTCGAC
TGAATCGTAGATACTGAAAAACCCCGCAAGTTCACTTCAACTGTGCATCGTGCACCATCTCAATTTCTTT
CATTTATACATCGTTTTGCCTTCTTTTATGTAACTATACTCCTCTAAGTTTCAATCTTGGCCATGTAACC
TCTGATCTATAGAATTTTTTAAATGACTAGAATTAATGCCCATCTTTTTTTTGGACCTAAATTCTTCATG
AAAATATATTACGAGGGCTTATTCAGAAGCTTTGGACTTCTTCGCCAGAGGTTTGGTCAAGTCTCCAATC
AAGGTTGTCGGCTTGTCTACCTTGCCAGAAATTTACGAAAAGATGGAAAAGGGTCAAATCGTTGGTAGAT
ACGTTGTTGACACTTCTAAATAAGCGAATTTCTTATGATTTATGATTTTTATTATTAAATAAGTTATAAA
AAAAATAAGTGTATACAAATTTTAAAGTGACTCTTAGGTTTTAAAACGAAAATTCTTATTCTTGAGTAAC
TCTTTCCTGTAGGTCAGGTTGCTTTCTCAGGTATAGCATGAGGTCGCTCTTATTGACCACACCTCTACCG
GCATGCCGAGCAAATGCCTGCAAATCGCTCCCCATTTCACCCAATTGTAGATATGCTAACTCCAGCAATG
AGTTGATGAATCTCGGTGTGTATTTTATGTCCTCAGAGGACAACACCTGTTGTAATCGTTCTTCCACACG
GATCCTGGCGTAATAGCGAAGAGGCCCGCACCGATCGCCCTTCCCAACAGTTGCGCAGCCTGAATGGCGA
ATGGCGCCTGATGCGGTATTTTCTCCTTACGCATCTGTGCGGTATTTCACACCGCATAATCGCTGGGCCA
TTCTCATGAAGAATATCTTGAATTTATTGTCATATTACTAGTTGGTGTGGAAGTCCTAATATCGGTGATC
AATATAGTGGTTGACATGCTGGCTAGTCAACATTGAGCCTTTTGATCATGCAAATATATTACGGTATTTT
ACAATCAAATATCAAACTTAACTATTGACTTTATAACTTATTTAGGTGGTAACATTCTTATAAAAAAGAA
AAAAATTACTGCAAAACAGTACTAGCTTTTAACTTGTATCCTAGGTTATCTATGCTGTCTCACCATAGAG
AATATTACCTATTTCAGAATGTATGTCCATGATTCGCCGGGTAAATACATATAATACACAAATCTGGCTT
AATAAAGTCTATAATATATCTCATAAAGAAGTGCTAAATTGGCTAGTGCTATATATTTTTAAGAAAATTT
CTTTTGACTAAGTCCATATCGACTTTGTAAAAGTTCACATTAGCATACATATATTACACGAGCCAGAAAT
AGTAACTTTTGCCTAAATCACAAATTGCAAAATTTAATTGCTTGCAAAAGGTCACATGCTTATAATCAAC
TTTTTTAAAAATTTAAAATACTTTTTTATTTTTTATTTTTAAACATAAATGAAATAATTTATTTATTGTT
TATGATTACCGAAACATAAAACCTGCTCAAGAAAAAGAAACTGTTTTGTCCTTGGAAAAAAAGCACTACC
TAGGAGCGGCCAAAATGCCGAGGCTTTCATAGCTTAAACTCTTTACAGAAAATAGGCATTATAGATCAGT
TCGAGTTTTCTTATTCTTCCTTCCGGTTTTATCGTCACAGTTTTACAGTAAATAAGTATCACCTCTTAGA
GTTCGATGATAAGCTGTCAAACATGAGAATTAATTCCACATGTTAAAATAGTGAAGGAGCATGTTCGGCA
CACAGTGGACCGAACGTGGGGTAAGTGCACTAGGGTCCGGTTAAACGGATCTCGCATTGATGAGGCAACG
CTAATTATCAACATATAGATTGTTATCTATCTGCATGAACACGAAATCTTTACTTGACGACTTGAGGCTG
ATGGTGTTTATGCAAAGAAACCACTGTGTTTAATATGTGTCACTGTTTGATATTACTGTCAGCGTAGAAG
ATAATAGTAAAAGCGGTTAATAAGTGTATTTGAGATAAGTGTGATAAAGTTTTTACAGCGAAAAGACGAT
AAATACAAGAAAATGATTACGAGGATACGGAGAGAGGTATGTACATGTGTATTTATATACTAAGCTGCCG
GCGGTTGTTTGCAAGACCGAGAAAAGGCTAGCAAGAATCGGGTCATTGTAGCGTATGCGCCTGTGAACAT
TCTCTTCAACAAGTTTGATTCCATTGCGGTGAAATGGTAAAAGTCAACCCCCTGCGATGTATATTTTCCT
GTACAATCAATCAAAAAGCCAAATGATTTAGCATTATCTTTACATCTTGTTATTTTACAGATTTTATGTT
TAGATCTTTTATGCTTGCTTTTCAAAAGGCTTGCAAGGCCGTTTCTGACAGAGTAAAATTCTTGAGGGAA
CTTTCACCATTATGGGAAATGGTTCAAGAAGGTATTGACTTAAACTCCATCAAATGGTCAGGTCATTGAG
TGTTTTTTATTTGTTGTATTTTTTTTTTTTTAGAGAAAATCCTCCAATATATAAATTAGGAATCATAGTT
TCATGATTTTCTGTTACACCTAACTTTTTGTGTGGTGCCCTCCTCCTTGTCAATATTAATGTTAAAGTGC
AATTCTTTTTCCTTATCACGTTGAGCCATTAGTATCAATTTGCTTACCTGTATTCCTTTACATCCTCCTT
TTTCTCCTTCTTGATAAATGTATGTAGATTGCGTATATAGTTTCGTCTACCCTATGAACATATTCCATTT
TGTAATTTCGTGTCGTTTCTATTATGAATTTCATTTATAAAGTTTATGTACAAATATCATAAAAAAAGAG
AATCTTTTTAAGCAAGGATTTTCTTAACTTCTTCGGCGACAGCATCACCGACTTCGGTGGTACTGTTGGA
ACCACCTAAATCACCAGTTCTGATACCTGCATCCAAAACCTTTTTAACTGCATCTTCAATGGCCTTACCT
TCTTCAGGCAAGTTCAATGACAATTTCAACATCATTGCAGCAGACAAGATAGTGGCGATAGGGTTGACCT
TATTCTTTGGCAAATCTGGAGCAGAACCGTGGCATGGTTCGTACAAACCAAATGCGGTGTTCTTGTCTGG
CAAAGAGGCCAAGGACGCAGATGGCAACAAACCCAAGGAACCTGGGATAACGGAGGCTTCATCGGAGATG
ATATCACCAAACATGTTGCTGGTGATTATAATACCATTTAGGTGGGTTGGGTTCTTAACTAGGATCATGG
CGGCAGAATCAATCAATTGATGTTGAACCTTCAATGTAGGGAATTCGTTCTTGATGGTTTCCTCCACAGT
TTTTCTCCATAATCTTGAAGAGGCCAAAACATTAGCTTTATCCAAGGACCAAATAGGCAATGGTGGCTCA
TGTTGTAGGGCCATGAAAGCGGCCATTCTTGTGATTCTTTGCACTTCTGGAACGGTGTATTGTTCACTAT
CCCAAGCGACACCATCACCATCGTCTTCCTTTCTCTTACCAAAGTAAATACCTCCCACTAATTCTCTGAC
AACAACGAAGTCAGTACCTTTAGCAAATTGTGGCTTGATTGGAGATAAGTCTAAAAGAGAGTCGGATGCA
AAGTTACATGGTCTTAAGTTGGCGTACAATTGAAGTTCTTTACGGATTTTTAGTAAACCTTGTTCAGGTC
TAACACTACCGGTACCCCATTTAGGACCACCCACAGCACCTAACAAAACGGCATCAGCCTTCTTGGAGGC
TTCCAGCGCCTCATCTGGAAGTGGAACACCTGTAGCATCGATAGCAGCACCACCAATTAAATGATTTTCG
AAATCGAACTTGACATTGGAACGAACATCAGAAATAGCTTTAAGAACCTTAATGGCTTCGGCTGTGATTT
CTTGACCAACGTGGTCACCTGGCAAAACGACGATCTTCTTAGGGGCAGACATTAGAATGGTATATCCTTG
AAATATATATATATATATTGCTGAAATGTAAAAGGTAAGAAAAGTTAGAAAGTAAGACGATTGCTAACCA
CCTATTGGAAAAAACAATAGGTCCTTAAATAATATTGTCAACTTCAAGTATTGTGATGCAAGCATTTAGT
CATGAACGCTTCTCTATTCTATATGAAAAGCCGGTTCCGGCGCTCTCACCTTTCCTTTTTCTCCCAATTT
TTCAGTTGAAAAAGGTATATGCGTCAGGCGACCTCTGAAATTAACAAAAAATTTCCAGTCATCGAATTTG
ATTCTGTGCGATAGCGCCCCTGTGTGTTCTCGTTATGTTGAGGAAAAAAATAATGGTTGCTAAGAGATTC
GAACTCTTGCATCTTACGATACCTGAGTATTCCCACAGTTAACTGCGGTCAAGATATTTCTTGAATCAGG
CGCCTTAGACCGCTCGGCCAAACAACCAATTACTTGTTGAGAAATAGAGTATAATTATCCTATAAATATA
ACGTTTTTGAACACACATGAACAAGGAAGTACAGGACAATTGATTTTGAAGAGAATGTGGATTTTGATGT
AATTGTTGGGATTCCATTTTTAATAAGGCAATAATATTAGGTATGTAGATATACTAGAAGTTCTCCTCGA
GGAATTCTTGAAGACGAAAGGGCCTCGTGATACGCCTATTTTTATAGGTTAATGTCATGATAATAATGGT
TTCTTAGACGTCAGGTGGCACTTTTCGGGGAAATGTGCGCGGAACCCCTATTTGTTTATTTTTCTAAATA
CATTCAAATATGTATCCGCTCATGAGACAATAACCCTGATAAATGCTTCAATAATATTGAAAAAGGAAGA
GTATGAGTATTCAACATTTCCGTGTCGCCCTTATTCCCTTTTTTGCGGCATTTTGCCTTCCTGTTTTTGC
TCACCCAGAAACGCTGGTGAAAGTAAAAGATGCTGAAGATCAGTTGGGTGCACGAGTGGGTTACATCGAA
CTGGATCTCAACAGCGGTAAGATCCTTGAGAGTTTTCGCCCCGAAGAACGTTTTCCAATGATGAGCACTT
TTAAAGTTCTGCTATGTGGCGCGGTATTATCCCGTATTGACGCCGGGCAAGAGCAACTCGGTCGCCGCAT
ACACTATTCTCAGAATGACTTGGTTGAGTACTCACCAGTCACAGAAAAGCATCTTACGGATGGCATGACA
GTAAGAGAATTATGCAGTGCTGCCATAACCATGAGTGATAACACTGCGGCCAACTTACTTCTGACAACGA
TCGGAGGACCGAAGGAGCTAACCGCTTTTTTGCACAACATGGGGGATCATGTAACTCGCCTTGATCGTTG
GGAACCGGAGCTGAATGAAGCCATACCAAACGACGAGCGTGACACCACGATGCCTGTAGCAATGGCAACA
ACGTTGCGCAAACTATTAACTGGCGAACTACTTACTCTAGCTTCCCGGCAACAATTAATAGACTGGATGG
AGGCGGATAAAGTTGCAGGACCACTTCTGCGCTCGGCCCTTCCGGCTGGCTGGTTTATTGCTGATAAATC
TGGAGCCGGTGAGCGTGGGTCTCGCGGTATCATTGCAGCACTGGGGCCAGATGGTAAGCCCTCCCGTATC
GTAGTTATCTACACGACGGGGAGTCAGGCAACTATGGATGAACGAAATAGACAGATCGCTGAGATAGGTG
CCTCACTGATTAAGCATTGGTAACTGTCAGACCAAGTTTACTCATATATACTTTAGATTGATTTAAAACT
TCATTTTTAATTTAAAAGGATCTAGGTGAAGATCCTTTTTGATAATCTCATGACCAAAATCCCTTAACGT
GAGTTTTCGTTCCACTGAGCGTCAGACCCCGTAGAAAAGATCAAAGGATCTTCTTGAGATCCTTTTTTTC
TGCGCGTAATCTGCTGCTTGCAAACAAAAAAACCACCGCTACCAGCGGTGGTTTGTTTGCCGGATCAAGA
GCTACCAACTCTTTTTCCGAAGGTAACTGGCTTCAGCAGAGCGCAGATACCAAATACTGTTCTTCTAGTG
TAGCCGTAGTTAGGCCACCACTTCAAGAACTCTGTAGCACCGCCTACATACCTCGCTCTGCTAATCCTGT
TACCAGTGGCTGCTGCCAGTGGCGATAAGTCGTGTCTTACCGGGTTGGACTCAAGACGATAGTTACCGGA
TAAGGCGCAGCGGTCGGGCTGAACGGGGGGTTCGTGCACACAGCCCAGCTTGGAGCGAACGACCTACACC
GAACTGAGATACCTACAGCGTGAGCTATGAGAAAGCGCCACGCTTCCCGAAGGGAGAAAGGCGGACAGGT
ATCCGGTAAGCGGCAGGGTCGGAACAGGAGAGCGCACGAGGGAGCTTCCAGGGGGAAACGCCTGGTATCT
TTATAGTCCTGTCGGGTTTCGCCACCTCTGACTTGAGCGTCGATTTTTGTGATGCTCGTCAGGGGGGCGG
AGCCTATGGAAAAACGCCAGCAACGCGGCCTTTTTACGGTTCCTGGCCTTTTGCTGGCCTTTTGCTCACA
TGTTCTTTCCTGCGTTATCCCCTGATTCTGTGGATAACCGTATTACCGCCTTTGAGTGAGCTGATACCGC
TCGCCGCAGCCGAACGACCGAGCGCAGCGAGTCAGTGAGCGAGGAAGCGGAAGAGCGCCCAATACGCAAA
CCGCCTCTCCCCGCGCGTTGGCCGATTCATTAATGCAGGATCCGGGATCGAAGAAATGATGGTAAATGAA
ATAGGAAATCAAGGAGCATGAAGGCAAAAGACAAATATAAGGGTCGAACGAAAAATAAAGTGAAAAGTGT
TGATATGATGTATTTGGCTTTGCGGCGCCGAAAAAACGAGTTTACGCAATTGCACAATCATGCTGACTCT
GTGGCGGACCCGCGCTCTTGCCGGCCCGGCGATAACGCTGGGCGTGAGGCTGTGCCCGGCGGAGTTTTTT
GCGCCTGCATTTTCCAAGGTTTACCCTGCGCTAAGGGGCGAGATTGGAGAAGCAATAAGAATGCCGGTTG
GGGTTGCGATGATGACGACCACGACAACTGGTGTCATTATTTAAGTTGCCGAAAGAACCTGAGTGCATTT
GCAACATGAGTATACTAGAAGAATGAGCCAAGACTTGCGAGACGCGAGTTTGCCGGTGGTGCGAACAATA
GAGCGACCATGACCTTGAAGGTGAGACGCGCATAACCGCTAGAGTACTTTGAAGAGGAAACAGCAATAGG
GTTGCTACCAGTATAAATAGACAGGTACATACAACACTGGAAATGGTTGTCTGTTTGAGTACGCTTTCAA
TTCATTTGGGTGTGCACTTTATTATGTTACAATATGGAAGGGAACTTTACACTTCTCCTATGCACATATA
TTAATTAAAGTCCAATGCTAGTAGAGAAGGGGGGTAACACCCCTCCGCGCTCTTTTCCGATTTTTTTCTA
AACCGTGGAATATTTCGGATATCCTTTTGTTGTTTCCGGGTGTACAATATGGACTTCCTCTTTTCTGGCA
ACCAAACCCATACATCGGGATTCCTATAATACCTTCGTTGGTCTCCCTAACATGTAGGTGGCGGAGGGGA
GATATACAATAGAACAGATACCAGACAAGACATAATGGGCTAAACAAGACTACACCAATTACACTGCCTC
ATTGATGGTGGTACATAACGAACTAATACTGTAGCCCTAGACTTGATAGCCATCATCATATCGAAGTTTC
ACTACCCTTTTTCCATTTGCCATCTATTGAAGTAATAATAGGCGCATGCAACTTCTTTTCTTTTTTTTTC
TTTTCTCTCTCCCCCGTTGTTGTCTCACCATATCCGCAATGACAAAAAAATGATGGAAGACACTAAAGGA
AAAAATTAACGACAAAGACAGCACCAACAGATGTCGTTGTTCCAGAGCTGATGAGGGGTATCTCGAAGCA
CACGAAACTTTTTCCTTCCTTCATTCACGCACACTACTCTCTAATGAGCAACGGTATACGGCCTTCCTTC
CAGTTACTTGAATTTGAAATAAAAAAAAGTTTGCTGTCTTGCTATCAAGTATAAATAGACCTGCAATTAT
TAATCTTTTGTTTCCTCGTCATTGTTCTCGTTCCCTTTCTTCCTTGTTTCTTTTTCTGCACAATACTTCA
AGCTATACCAAGCATACAATCAACT
